Addgene plasmid #233155: pMXs-mRuby2
Purpose: Retroviral expression of fluorescent mRuby2 reporter
Depositing lab: Kate Galloway. Depositing organization: Massachusetts Institute of Technology. Publication: Proliferation history and transcription factor levels drive direct conversion to motor neurons. Wang NB, Lende-Dorn BA, Beitz AM, Han P, Adewumi HO, O'Shea TM, Galloway KE. Cell Syst. 2025 Apr 16;16(4):101205. doi: 10.1016/j.cels.2025.101205. Epub 2025 Mar 13. PubMed 40086434.
Backbone
  Vector backbone: pMXs-gw
  Vector type: Mammalian Expression, Retroviral
Growth in bacteria
  Bacterial resistance: Ampicillin, 100 μg/mL
  Growth temperature: 30°C
  Growth strain: NEB Stable
  Copy number: High Copy
Gene/Insert
  Gene/Insert name: mRuby2
  Species: Synthetic
  Cloning method: Gateway Cloning
Terms and licenses: Academic/Nonprofit Terms; Industry Terms: Not Available to Industry
Depositor comments: Please visit https://doi.org/10.1101/2023.11.26.568736 for bioRxiv preprint.
How to cite: pMXs-mRuby2 was a gift from Kate Galloway (Addgene plasmid # 233155 ; http://n2t.net/addgene:233155 ; RRID:Addgene_233155)
