[The description below was written by a language model from this plasmid's Addgene catalogue record and pLannotate feature annotations shown in this document.]
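Description:
pMXs-mRuby2 is a 6,062-nt Moloney murine leukemia virus (MMLV)-based gammaretroviral expression plasmid built on the Gateway-compatible pMXs-gw backbone and used to deliver a red fluorescent reporter to mammalian cells. In bacteria it is maintained through a high-copy ColE1/pUC-type origin and selected with ampicillin via the β-lactamase gene and its native promoter. The catalogue lists a recombination-tolerant growth strain, which fits a plasmid carrying repeated LTR sequences.

The viral cassette begins with an MMLV 5' LTR. It is followed by the MMLV Ψ packaging signal (with a fragment annotated as MESV Ψ), a truncated gag lacking its start codon, and a pol region containing the splice acceptor. Together these elements allow the transcript to be packaged into virions when the viral proteins are supplied in trans by packaging cells. The mRuby2 coding sequence, a constitutively fluorescent red protein derived from Entacmaea quadricolor, lies downstream between attB1 and attB2 sites, the scars left by Gateway recombination. No separate internal promoter is annotated, so expression presumably comes from the 5' LTR, as is usual for pMXs vectors. A WPRE after the insert enhances post-transcriptional expression. The cassette ends in a 3' LTR region, annotated as a short fragment matching a ΔU3 LTR directly adjoining an MMLV LTR; the record does not establish that the vector is self-inactivating.

The stated purpose is retroviral expression of the mRuby2 reporter. The associated work concerns direct conversion of cells to motor neurons, where such a construct could serve as a marker or control for transduction, although the record does not state its exact role.
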