Features (pLannotate 1.2.2; 16 found; start..end, strand, type, name):
    198..216     -  misc_feature   MCS (fragment): pBluescript multiple cloning site
    222..246     +  protein_bind   attB1: mutant version of attB; recombination site for the Gateway® BP reaction BP Clonase™
    295..1005    +  CDS            mRuby2: mRuby2 is a basic (constitutively fluorescent) red fluorescent protein published in 2012, derived from Entacmaea quadricolor. It has moderate acid sensitivity.
   1043..1067    -  protein_bind   attB2: mutant version of attB; recombination site for the Gateway® BP reaction BP Clonase™
   1084..1672    +  misc_feature   WPRE: woodchuck hepatitis virus posttranscriptional regulatory element
   1730..1851    +  LTR            3' LTR (ΔU3) (fragment): self-inactivating 3' long terminal repeat (LTR) from Moloney murine leukemia virus
   1852..2321    +  LTR            LTR: long terminal repeat from Moloney murine leukemia virus
   2387..2439    -  CDS            lacI (fragment): lac repressor; lacI; The lac repressor binds to the lac operator to inhibit transcription in E. coli. This inhibition can be relieved by adding lactose or isopropyl-β-D-thiogalactopyranoside (IPTG).
   2622..3210    -  rep_origin     ori: high-copy-number ColE1/pMB1/pBR322/pUC origin of replication
   3374..4234    -  CDS            AmpR: β-lactamase; bla; confers resistance to ampicillin, carbenicillin, and related antibiotics
   4235..4339    -  promoter       AmpR promoter: bla
   4369..4962    +  LTR            LTR: long terminal repeat from Moloney murine leukemia virus
   5025..5224    +  misc_feature   MMLV Ψ: packaging signal of Moloney murine leukemia virus (MMLV)
   5276..5364    +  misc_feature   MESV Ψ (fragment): packaging signal of murine embryonic stem cell virus
   5441..5857    +  CDS            gag (truncated): truncated Moloney murine leukemia virus (MMLV) gag gene lacking the start codon
   5867..179     +  misc_feature   pol region (across the origin): Moloney murine leukemia virus (MMLV) pol region containing the splice acceptor site
>Addgene plasmid #233155 | pMXs-mRuby2 | addgene full sequence | sequence record 462999 | Addgene NGS Result
TCGGCGACACAGTGTGGGTCCGCCGACACCAGACTAAGAACCTAGAACCTCGCTGGAAAGGACCTTACAC
AGTCCTGCTGACCACCCCCACCGCCCTCAAAGTAGACGGCATCGCAGCTTGGATACACGCCGCCCACGTG
AAGGCTGCCGACCCCGGGGGTGGACCATCCTCTAGACTGCCGGATCTAGCTAGTTAATCGACGGTATCGA
TAAGCTATCAAACAAGTTTGTACAAAAAAGCAGGCTCCACCATGGGAACCAATTCAGTCGACTGGATCCG
GTACAATGGCCACCATGGTGTCTAAGGGCGAAGAGCTGATCAAGGAAAATATGCGTATGAAGGTGGTCAT
GGAAGGTTCGGTCAACGGCCACCAATTCAAATGCACAGGTGAAGGAGAAGGCAATCCGTACATGGGAACT
CAAACCATGAGGATCAAAGTCATCGAGGGAGGACCCCTGCCATTTGCCTTTGACATTCTTGCCACGTCGT
TCATGTATGGCAGCCGTACTTTTATCAAGTACCCGAAAGGCATTCCTGATTTCTTTAAACAGTCCTTTCC
TGAGGGTTTTACTTGGGAAAGAGTTACGAGATACGAAGATGGTGGAGTCGTCACCGTCATGCAGGACACC
AGCCTTGAGGATGGCTGTCTCGTTTACCACGTCCAAGTCAGAGGGGTAAACTTTCCCTCCAATGGTCCCG
TGATGCAGAAGAAGACCAAGGGTTGGGAGCCTAATACAGAGATGATGTATCCAGCAGATGGTGGTCTGAG
GGGATACACTCATATGGCACTGAAAGTTGATGGTGGTGGCCATCTGTCTTGCTCTTTCGTAACAACTTAC
AGGTCAAAAAAGACCGTCGGGAACATCAAGATGCCCGGTATCCATGCCGTTGATCACCGCCTGGAAAGGT
TAGAGGAAAGTGACAATGAAATGTTCGTAGTACAACGCGAACACGCAGTTGCCAAGTTCGCCGGGCTTGG
TGGTGGGATGGACGAGCTGTACAAGTAACAACAAGCTTGATACCCTAGGAGGAGATATCTAGACCCAGCT
TTCTTGTACAAAGTGGTTCGATAGCTTATCGATAATCAACCTCTGGATTACAAAATTTGTGAAAGATTGA
CTGGTATTCTTAACTATGTTGCTCCTTTTACGCTATGTGGATACGCTGCTTTAATGCCTTTGTATCATGC
TATTGCTTCCCGTATGGCTTTCATTTTCTCCTCCTTGTATAAATCCTGGTTGCTGTCTCTTTATGAGGAG
TTGTGGCCCGTTGTCAGGCAACGTGGCGTGGTGTGCACTGTGTTTGCTGACGCAACCCCCACTGGTTGGG
GCATTGCCACCACCTGTCAGCTCCTTTCCGGGACTTTCGCTTTCCCCCTCCCTATTGCCACGGCGGAACT
CATCGCCGCCTGCCTTGCCCGCTGCTGGACAGGGGCTCGGCTGTTGGGCACTGACAATTCCGTGGTGTTG
TCGGGGAAATCATCGTCCTTTCCTTGGCTGCTCGCCTGTGTTGCCACCTGGATTCTGCGCGGGACGTCCT
TCTGCTACGTCCCTTCGGCCCTCAATCCAGCGGACCTTCCTTCCCGCGGCCTGCTGCCGGCTCTGCGGCC
TCTTCCGCGTCTTCGCCTTCGCCCTCAGACGAGTCGGATCTCCCTTTGGGCCGCCTCCCCGCATCGATAC
CGTCGACGATAAAATAAAAGATTTTATTTAGTCTCCAGAAAAAGGGGGGAATGAAAGACCCCACCTGTAG
GTTTGGCAAGCTAGCTTAAGTAACGCCATTTTGCAAGGCATGGAAAAATACATAACTGAGAATAGAGAAG
TTCAGATCAAGGTCAGGAACAGATGGAACAGCTGAATATGGGCCAAACAGGATATCTGTGGTAAGCAGTT
CCTGCCCCGGCTCAGGGCCAAGAACAGATGGAACAGCTGAATATGGGCCAAACAGGATATCTGTGGTAAG
CAGTTCCTGCCCCGGCTCAGGGCCAAGAACAGATGGTCCCCAGATGCGGTCCAGCCCTCAGCAGTTTCTA
GAGAACCATCAGATGTTTCCAGGGTGCCCCAAGGACCTGAAATGACCCTGTGCCTTATTTGAACTAACCA
ATCAGTTCGCTTCTCGCTTCTGTTCGCGCGCTTCTGCTCCCCGAGCTCAATAAAAGAGCCCACAACCCCT
CACTCGGGGCGCCAGTCCTCCGATTGACTGAGTCGCCCGGGTACCCGTGTATCCAATAAACCCTCTTGCA
GTTGCATCCGACTTGTGGTCTCGCTGTTCCTTGGGAGGGTCTCCTCTGAGTGATTGACTACCCGTCAGCG
GGGGTCTTTCACATGCAGCATGTATCAAAATTAATTTGGTTTTTTTTCTTAAGTATTTACATTAAATGGC
CATAGTTGCATTAATGAATCGGCCAACGCGCGGGGAGAGGCGGTTTGCGTATTGGGCGCTCTTCCGCTTC
CTCGCTCACTGACTCGCTGCGCTCGGTCGTTCGGCTGCGGCGAGCGGTATCAGCTCACTCAAAGGCGGTA
ATACGGTTATCCACAGAATCAGGGGATAACGCAGGAAAGAACATGTGAGCAAAAGGCCAGCAAAAGGCCA
GGAACCGTAAAAAGGCCGCGTTGCTGGCGTTTTTCCATAGGCTCCGCCCCCCTGACGAGCATCACAAAAA
TCGACGCTCAAGTCAGAGGTGGCGAAACCCGACAGGACTATAAAGATACCAGGCGTTTCCCCCTGGAAGC
TCCCTCGTGCGCTCTCCTGTTCCGACCCTGCCGCTTACCGGATACCTGTCCGCCTTTCTCCCTTCGGGAA
GCGTGGCGCTTTCTCATAGCTCACGCTGTAGGTATCTCAGTTCGGTGTAGGTCGTTCGCTCCAAGCTGGG
CTGTGTGCACGAACCCCCCGTTCAGCCCGACCGCTGCGCCTTATCCGGTAACTATCGTCTTGAGTCCAAC
CCGGTAAGACACGACTTATCGCCACTGGCAGCAGCCACTGGTAACAGGATTAGCAGAGCGAGGTATGTAG
GCGGTGCTACAGAGTTCTTGAAGTGGTGGCCTAACTACGGCTACACTAGAAGAACAGTATTTGGTATCTG
CGCTCTGCTGAAGCCAGTTACCTTCGGAAAAAGAGTTGGTAGCTCTTGATCCGGCAAACAAACCACCGCT
GGTAGCGGTGGTTTTTTTGTTTGCAAGCAGCAGATTACGCGCAGAAAAAAAGGATCTCAAGAAGATCCTT
TGATCTTTTCTACGGGGTCTGACGCTCAGTGGAACGAAAACTCACGTTAAGGGATTTTGGTCATGAGATT
ATCAAAAAGGATCTTCACCTAGATCCTTTTGCGGCCGGCCGCAAATCAATCTAAAGTATATATGAGTAAA
CTTGGTCTGACAGTTACCAATGCTTAATCAGTGAGGCACCTATCTCAGCGATCTGTCTATTTCGTTCATC
CATAGTTGCCTGACTCCCCGTCGTGTAGATAACTACGATACGGGAGGGCTTACCATCTGGCCCCAGTGCT
GCAATGATACCGCGAGACCCACGCTCACCGGCTCCAGATTTATCAGCAATAAACCAGCCAGCCGGAAGGG
CCGAGCGCAGAAGTGGTCCTGCAACTTTATCCGCCTCCATCCAGTCTATTAATTGTTGCCGGGAAGCTAG
AGTAAGTAGTTCGCCAGTTAATAGTTTGCGCAACGTTGTTGCCATTGCTACAGGCATCGTGGTGTCACGC
TCGTCGTTTGGTATGGCTTCATTCAGCTCCGGTTCCCAACGATCAAGGCGAGTTACATGATCCCCCATGT
TGTGCAAAAAAGCGGTTAGCTCCTTCGGTCCTCCGATCGTTGTCAGAAGTAAGTTGGCCGCAGTGTTATC
ACTCATGGTTATGGCAGCACTGCATAATTCTCTTACTGTCATGCCATCCGTAAGATGCTTTTCTGTGACT
GGTGAGTACTCAACCAAGTCATTCTGAGAATAGTGTATGCGGCGACCGAGTTGCTCTTGCCCGGCGTCAA
TACGGGATAATACCGCGCCACATAGCAGAACTTTAAAAGTGCTCATCATTGGAAAACGTTCTTCGGGGCG
AAAACTCTCAAGGATCTTACCGCTGTTGAGATCCAGTTCGATGTAACCCACTCGTGCACCCAACTGATCT
TCAGCATCTTTTACTTTCACCAGCGTTTCTGGGTGAGCAAAAACAGGAAGGCAAAATGCCGCAAAAAAGG
GAATAAGGGCGACACGGAAATGTTGAATACTCATACTCTTCCTTTTTCAATATTATTGAAGCATTTATCA
GGGTTATTGTCTCATGAGCGGATACATATTTGAATGTATTTAGAAAAATAAACAAATAGGGGTTCCGCGC
ACATTTCCCCGAAAAGTGCCACCTGCATAATGAAAGACCCCACCTGTAGGTTTGGCAAGCTAGCTTAAGT
AACGCCATTTTGCAAGGCATGGAAAAATACATAACTGAGAATAGAAAAGTTCAGATCAAGGTCAGGAACA
GATGGAACAGCTGAATATGGGCCAAACAGGATATCTGTGGTAAGCAGTTCCTGCCCCGGCTCAGGGCCAA
GAACAGATGGAACAGCTGAATATGGGCCAAACAGGATATCTGTGGTAAGCAGTTCCTGCCCCGGCTCAGG
GCCAAGAACAGATGGTCCCCAGATGCGGTCCAGCCCTCAGCAGTTTCTAGAGAACCATCAGATGTTTCCA
GGGTGCCCCAAGGACCTGAAATGACCCTGTGCCTTATTTGAACTAACCAATCAGTTCGCTTCTCGCTTCT
GTTCGCGCGCTTCTGCTCCCCGAGCTCAATAAAAGAGCCCACAACCCCTCACTCGGCGCGCCAGTCCTCC
GATTGACTGAGTCGCCCGGGTACCCGTGTATCCAATAAACCCTCTTGCAGTTGCATCCGACTTGTGGTCT
CGCTGTTCCTTGGGAGGGTCTCCTCTGAGTGATTGACTACCCGTCAGCGGGGGTCTTTCATTTGGGGGCT
CGTCCGGGATCGGGAGACCCCTGCCCAGGGACCACCGACCCACCACCGGGAGGTAAGCTGGCCAGCAACT
TATCTGTGTCTGTCCGATTGTCTAGTGTCTATGACTGATTTTATGCGCCTGCGTCGGTACTAGTTAGCTA
ACTAGCTCTGTATCTGGCGGACCCGTGGTGGAACTGACGAGTTCGGAACACCCGGCCGCAACCCTGGGAG
ACGTCCCAGGGACTTCGGGGGCCGTTTTTGTGGCCCGACCTGAGTCCAAAAATCCCGATCGTTTTGGACT
CTTTGGTGCACCCCCCTAATAGGAGGGATATGTGGTTCTGGTAGGAGACGAGAACCTAAAACAGTTCCCG
CCTCCGTCTGAATTTTTGCTTTCGGTTTGGGACCGAAGCCGCGCCGCGCGTCTTGTCTGCTGCAGCATCG
TTCTGTGTTGTCTCTGTCTGACTGTGTTTCTGTATTTGTCTGAAAATTAGGGCCAGACTGTTACCACTCC
CTTAAGTTTGACCTTAGGTCACTGGAAAGATGTCGAGCGGATCGCTCACAACCAGTCGGTAGATGTCAAG
AAGAGACGTTGGGTTACCTTCTGCTCTGCAGAATGGCCAACCTTTAACGTCGGATGGCCGCGAGACGGCA
CCTTTAACCGAGACCTCATCACCCAGGTTAAGATCAAGGTCTTTTCACCTGGCCCGCATGGACACCCAGA
CCAGGTCCCCTACATCGTGACCTGGGAAGCCTTGGCTTTTGACCCCCCTCCCTGGGTCAAGCCCTTTGTA
CACCCTAAGCCTCCGCCTCCTCTTCCTCCATCCGCCCCGTCTCTCCCCCTTGAACCTCCTCGTTCGACCC
CGCCTCGATCCTCCCTTTATCCAGCCCTCACTCCTTCTCTAGGCGCCCCCATATGGCCATATGAGATCTT
ATATGGGGCACCCCCGCCCCTTGTAAACTTCCCTGACCCTGACATGACAAGAGTTACTAACAGCCCCTCT
CTCCAAGCTCACTTACAGGCTCTCTACTTAGTCCAGCACGAAGTCTGGAGACCTCTGGCGGCAGCCTACC
AAGAACAACTGGACCGACCGGTGGTACCTCACCCTTACCGAG
