>Addgene plasmid #233155 | pMXs-mRuby2 | depositor partial sequence | sequence record 458664 | mRuby2
ATGGTGTCTAAGGGCGAAGAGCTGATCAAGGAAAATATGCGTATGAAGGTGGTCATGGAAGGTTCGGTCA
ACGGCCACCAATTCAAATGCACAGGTGAAGGAGAAGGCAATCCGTACATGGGAACTCAAACCATGAGGAT
CAAAGTCATCGAGGGAGGACCCCTGCCATTTGCCTTTGACATTCTTGCCACGTCGTTCATGTATGGCAGC
CGTACTTTTATCAAGTACCCGAAAGGCATTCCTGATTTCTTTAAACAGTCCTTTCCTGAGGGTTTTACTT
GGGAAAGAGTTACGAGATACGAAGATGGTGGAGTCGTCACCGTCATGCAGGACACCAGCCTTGAGGATGG
CTGTCTCGTTTACCACGTCCAAGTCAGAGGGGTAAACTTTCCCTCCAATGGTCCCGTGATGCAGAAGAAG
ACCAAGGGTTGGGAGCCTAATACAGAGATGATGTATCCAGCAGATGGTGGTCTGAGGGGATACACTCATA
TGGCACTGAAAGTTGATGGTGGTGGCCATCTGTCTTGCTCTTTCGTAACAACTTACAGGTCAAAAAAGAC
CGTCGGGAACATCAAGATGCCCGGTATCCATGCCGTTGATCACCGCCTGGAAAGGTTAGAGGAAAGTGAC
AATGAAATGTTCGTAGTACAACGCGAACACGCAGTTGCCAAGTTCGCCGGGCTTGGTGGTGGGATGGACG
AGCTGTACAAG
